>Addgene plasmid #72880 | SHMT2-RES | depositor partial sequence | sequence record 133671 | insert
ATGCTGTACTTCTCTTTGTTTTGGGCGGCTCGGCCTCTGCAGAGATGTGGGCAGCTGGTCAGGATGGCCA
TTCGGGCTCAGCACAGCAACGCAGCCCAGACTCAGACTGGGGAAGCAAACAGGGGCTGGACAGGCCAGGA
GAGCCTGTCGGACAGTGATCCTGAGATGTGGGAGTTGCTGCAGAGGGAGAAGGACAGGCAGTGTCGTGGC
CTGGAGCTCATTGCCTCAGAGAACTTCTGCAGCCGAGCTGCGCTGGAGGCCCTGGGGTCCTGTCTGAACA
ACAAGTACTCGGAGGGTTATCCTGGCAAGAGATACTATGGGGGAGCAGAGGTGGTGGATGAAATTGAGCT
GCTGTGCCAGCGCCGGGCCTTGGAAGCCTTTGACCTGGATCCTGCACAGTGGGGAGTCAATGTCCAGCCC
TACTCCGGGTCCCCAGCCAACCTGGCCGTCTACACAGCCCTTCTGCAACCTCACGACCGGATCATGGGGC
TGGACCTGCCCGATGGGGGCCATCTCACCCACGGCTACATGTCTGACGTCAAGCGGATATCAGCCACGTC
CATCTTCTTCGAGTCTATGCCCTATAAGCTCAACCCCAAAACTGGCCTCATTGACTACAACCAGCTGGCA
CTGACTGCTCGACTTTTCCGGCCACGGCTCATCATAGCTGGCACCAGCGCCTATGCTCGCCTCATTGACT
ACGCCCGCATGAGAGAGGTGTGTGATGAAGTCAAAGCACACCTGCTGGCAGACATGGCCCACATCAGTGG
CCTGGTGGCTGCCAAGGTGATTCCCTCGCCTTTCAAGCACGCAGACATCGTCACCACCACTACTCACAAG
ACTCTTCGAGGGGCCAGGTCAGGGCTCATCTTCTACCGGAAAGGGGTGAAGGCTGTGGACCCCAAGACTG
GCCGGGAGATCCCTTACACATTTGAGGACCGAATCAACTTTGCCGTGTTCCCATCCCTGCAGGGGGGCCC
CCACAATCATGCCATTGCTGCAGTAGCTGTGGCCCTAAAGCAGGCCTGCACCCCCATGTTCCGGGAGTAC
TCCCTGCAGGTTCTGAAGAATGCTCGGGCCATGGCAGATGCCCTGCTAGAGCGAGGCTACTCACTGGTAT
CAGGTGGTACTGACAACCACCTGGTGCTGGTGGACCTGCGGCCCAAGGGCCTGGATGGAGCTCGGGCTGA
GCGGGTGCTAGAGCTTGTATCCATCACTGCCAACAAGAACACCTGTCCTGGAGACCGAAGTGCCATCACA
CCGGGCGGCCTGCGGCTTGGGGCCCCAGCCTTAACTTCTCGACAGTTCCGTGAGGATGACTTCAGACGGG
TCGTAGACTTTATAGATGAAGGGGTCAACATTGGCTTAGAGGTGAAGAGCAAGACTGCCAAGCTCCAGGA
TTTCAAATCCTTCCTGCTTAAGGACTCAGAAACAAGTCAGCGTCTGGCCAACCTCAGGCAACGGGTGGAG
CAGTTTGCCAGGGCCTTCCCCATGCCTGGTTTTGATGAGCATTGA
