>Addgene plasmid #72880 | SHMT2-RES | addgene partial sequence | sequence record 135829 | IRES-F 5'-TGGCTCTCCTCAAGCGTATT-3'
GTACCCCATTGTATGGGATCTGATCTGGGGCCTCGGTGCACATGCTTTACATGTGTTTAGTCGAGGTTAA
AAAAACGTCTAGGCCCCCCGAACCACGGGGACGTGGTTTTCCTTTGAAAAACACGATGATAATATGGCCA
CAACCATGGTTCCTTTGTCTCAAGAAGAATCCACCCTCATTGAAAGAGCAACGGCTACAATCAACAGCAT
CCCCATCTCTGAAGACTACAGCGTCGCCAGCGCAGCTCTCTCTAGCGACGGCCGCATCTTCACTGGTGTC
AATGTATATCATTTTACTGGGGGACCTTGTGCAGAACTCGTGGTGCTGGGCACTGCTGCTGCTGCGGCAG
CTGGCAACCTGACTTGTATCGTCGCGATCGGAAATGAGAACAGGGGCATCTTGAGCCCCTGCGGACGGTG
CCGACAGGTGCTTCTCGATCTGCATCCTGGGATCAAAGCCATAGTGAAGGACAGTGATGGACAGCCGACG
GCAGTTGGGATTCGTGAATTGCTGCCCTCTGGTTATGTGTGGGAGGGCTAAGTCGACGATAAAATAAAAG
ATTTTATTTAGTCTCCAGAAAAAGGGGGGAATGAAAGACCCCACCTGTAGGTTTGGCAAGCTAGCTTAAG
TAACGCCATTTTGCAAGGCATGGAAAAATACATAACTGAGAATAGAGAAGTTCAGATCAAGGTCAGGAAC
AGATGGAACAGCTGAATATGGGCCAAACAGGATATCTGTGGTAAGCAGTTCCTGCCCCGGCTCAGGGCCA
AGAACAGATGGAACAGCTGAATATGGGCCAAACAGGATATCTGTGGTAAGCAGTTCCTGCCCCGGCTCAG
GGCCAAGAACAGATGGTCCCCAGATGCGGTCCAGCCCTCAGCAGTTT
