>Addgene plasmid #72880 | SHMT2-RES | addgene partial sequence | sequence record 135833 | pLXSN5 5'-CCCTTGAACCTCCTCGTTCGACC-3'
CCTCACTCCTTCTCTAGGCGCCCCCATATGGCCATATGAGATCTTATATGGGGCACCCCCGCCCCTTGTA
AACTTCCCTGACCCTGACATGACAAGAGTTACTAACAGCCCCTCTCTCCAAGCTCACTTACAGGCTCTCT
ACTTAGTCCAGCACGAAGTCTGGAGACCTCTGGCGGCAGCCTACCAAGAACAACTGGACCGACCGGTGGT
ACCTCACCCTTACCGAGTCGGCGACACAGTGTGGGTCCGCCGACACCAGACTAAGAACCTAGAACCTCGC
TGGAAAGGACCTTACACAGTCCTGCTGACCACCCCCACCGCCCTCAAAGTAGACGGCATCGCAGCTTGGA
TACACGCCGCCCACGTGAAGGCTGCCGACCCCGGGGGTGGACCATCCTCTAGACTGCCGGATCTAGCTAG
TTAATTAAGCCACCATGCTGTACTTCTCTTTGTTTTGGGCGGCTCGGCCTCTGCAGAGATGTGGGCAGCT
GGTCAGGATGGCCATTCGGGCTCAGCACAGCAACGCAGCCCAGACTCAGACTGGGGAAGCAAACAGGGGC
TGGACAGGCCAGGAGAGCCTGTCGGACAGTGATCCTGAGATGTGGGAGTTGCTGCAGAGGGAGAAGGACA
GGCAGTGTCGTGGCCTGGAGCTCATTGCCTCAGAGAACTTCTGCAGCCGAGCTGCGCTGGAGGCCCTGGG
GTCCTGTCTGAACAACAAGTACTCGGAGGGTTATCCTGGCAAGAGATACTATGGGGGAGCAGAGGTGGTG
GATGAAATTGAGCTGCTGTGCCAGCGCCGGGCCTTGGAAGCCTTTGACCTGGATCCTGCACAGTGGGGAG
TCAATGTCCAGCCCTACTCCGGGTCCCCAGCCAACCTGGCCGTCTACACAGCCCTTCTGCAACCTCACGA
CCGGATCATGGGGCTG
