[The description below was written by a language model from this plasmid's Addgene catalogue record.]
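Description:
SHMT2-RES is a retroviral mammalian expression plasmid built on the pMXS-IRES-Blasticidin backbone, with a total size of about 7.2 kb. It is propagated in bacteria under ampicillin selection; the copy number is not recorded, and no feature table is available, so the origin of replication and other backbone elements are not itemised in the record. As a pMXS-type vector it is expected to be a Moloney murine leukaemia virus-derived design in which the long terminal repeats flank the payload, drive its transcription, and, together with a packaging signal, allow the transcript to be packaged into retroviral particles when gag, pol and env functions are supplied in trans by packaging cells. However, the specific promoter is not stated explicitly in the catalogue fields.

The insert is the roughly 1.5 kb human SHMT2 coding sequence, encoding mitochondrial serine hydroxymethyltransferase, cloned between PacI and NotI sites. It carries silent mutations in the region targeted by a particular short hairpin RNA (shSHMT2_1), so the encoded protein is unchanged while the transcript escapes knockdown by that hairpin; "RES" in the name evidently denotes this resistance. As the backbone name indicates, the gene lies upstream of an IRES linked to a blasticidin resistance gene, so both are translated from a single bicistronic message and transduced cells can be selected with blasticidin. No epitope tag is recorded.

The stated purpose is overexpression. The shRNA-resistant design makes the construct suited to rescue experiments, in which SHMT2 expression is restored in cells depleted of the endogenous enzyme to confirm that a knockdown phenotype is on-target. The associated work concerned the role of SHMT2 in glioma cell survival under ischaemic conditions.
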