Addgene plasmid #72880: SHMT2-RES
Purpose: overexpression
Depositing lab: David Sabatini. Depositing organization: Whitehead Institute for Biomedical Research. Publication: SHMT2 drives glioma cell survival in ischaemia but imposes a dependence on glycine clearance. Kim D, Fiske BP, Birsoy K, Freinkman E, Kami K, Possemato RL, Chudnovsky Y, Pacold ME, Chen WW, Cantor JR, Shelton LM, Gui DY, Kwon M, Ramkissoon SH, Ligon KL, Kang SW, Snuderl M, Vander Heiden MG, Sabatini DM. Nature. 2015 Apr 16;520(7547):363-7. doi: 10.1038/nature14363. Epub 2015 Apr 8. PubMed 25855294.
Backbone
  Vector backbone: PMXS-IRES-Blasticidin
  Backbone size w/o insert (bp): 5639
  Total vector size (bp): 7154
  Vector type: Mammalian Expression, Retroviral
Growth in bacteria
  Bacterial resistance: Ampicillin, 100 μg/mL
  Growth temperature: 37°C
  Growth strain: NEB Stable
  Copy number: Unknown
Gene/Insert
  Gene/Insert name: SHMT2 (alt name: GLYA; SHMT; HEL-S-51e)
  Species: H. sapiens (human)
  Insert size (bp): 1515
  Mutation: silent mutations in site corresponding to shSHMT2_1
  GenBank ID: NM_005412.5
  Entrez Gene: SHMT2 (a.k.a. GLYA, HEL-S-51e, NEDCASB, SHMT, mSHMT)
  Cloning method: Restriction Enzyme; 5′ cloning site Pac1 (unknown if destroyed); 3′ cloning site Not1 (unknown if destroyed)
  Sequencing primers: 5′ pBMN-5
Terms and licenses: Academic/Nonprofit Terms; Industry Terms: Not Available to Industry
How to cite: SHMT2-RES was a gift from David Sabatini (Addgene plasmid # 72880 ; http://n2t.net/addgene:72880 ; RRID:Addgene_72880)
